Addgene plasmid #60119: pNB687
Purpose: Yellow beetle luciferase
Depositing lab: Nicolas Buchler. Depositing organization: Duke University. Publication: Measuring fast gene dynamics in single cells with time-lapse luminescence microscopy. Mazo-Vargas A, Park H, Aydin M, Buchler NE. Mol Biol Cell. 2014 Sep 17. pii: mbc.E14-07-1187. 10.1091/mbc.E14-07-1187 PubMed 25232010.
Backbone
  Vector backbone: pJ204
  Backbone manufacturer: DNA 2.0
  Backbone size w/o insert (bp): 2707
  Total vector size (bp): 4420
  Vector type: Unspecified
Growth in bacteria
  Bacterial resistance: Ampicillin, 100 μg/mL
  Growth temperature: 37°C
  Growth strain: DH5alpha
  Copy number: Unknown
Gene/Insert
  Gene/Insert name: YeLuc (alt names: Yellow beetle luciferase; pJ204-YeLuc)
  Species: Synthetic
  Insert size (bp): 1640
Terms and licenses: Academic/Nonprofit Terms; Industry Terms: Not Available to Industry
How to cite: pNB687 was a gift from Nicolas Buchler (Addgene plasmid # 60119 ; http://n2t.net/addgene:60119 ; RRID:Addgene_60119)
