[The description below was written by a language model from this plasmid's Addgene catalogue record and pLannotate feature annotations shown in this document.]
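Description:
pNB687 (also called pJ204-YeLuc) is a 4,420 bp bacterial plasmid carrying a synthetic yellow beetle luciferase gene, YeLuc, in the pJ204 gene-synthesis cloning backbone from DNA 2.0. The vector type is listed as unspecified. The feature table is consistent with a simple E. coli storage or cloning vector. It is propagated through a high-copy ColE1/pUC-type origin and selected with ampicillin through a β-lactamase (AmpR) gene driven by its own bla promoter. Short annotated matches to KanR, lacZα and a 5S rRNA/rrnB region appear to be small backbone remnants rather than functional genes. The partial rrnB T1 and T2 terminator sequences lie on either side of the insert region, an arrangement commonly used to insulate a cloned fragment from read-through transcription.

The payload is the roughly 1.64 kb YeLuc insert, which automated annotation detects as a luciferase coding sequence of about 1.63 kb with similarity to firefly luciferase (called as a fragment match, as would be expected for a synthetic variant differing from the reference). No promoter, transcription terminator for a eukaryotic host, epitope tag or non-bacterial selection marker is annotated around the coding sequence. The plasmid therefore seems to serve as a source of the YeLuc open reading frame for subcloning into expression vectors rather than as an expression construct itself, although the record does not state this. The associated publication concerns measuring fast gene-expression dynamics in single cells by time-lapse luminescence microscopy, which suggests that YeLuc is intended as a yellow-emitting luminescent reporter for that kind of work.
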