Features (pLannotate 1.2.2; 9 found; start..end, strand, type, name):
    115..975     -  CDS            AmpR: β-lactamase; bla; confers resistance to ampicillin, carbenicillin, and related antibiotics
    978..1074    -  promoter       AmpR promoter (fragment): bla
   1104..1128    -  CDS            KanR (fragment): aminoglycoside phosphotransferase; aph(3')-Ia; confers resistance to kanamycin
   1157..1272    +  ncRNA          5S rRNA: Accession: RF00001 - 5S ribosomal RNA
   1276..1316    +  terminator     rrnB T1 terminator (fragment): transcription terminator T1 from the E. coli rrnB gene
   1384..3017    +  CDS            luciferase (fragment): firefly luciferase; luc
   3537..3556    +  CDS            lacZα (fragment): LacZα fragment of β-galactosidase; lacZ fragment
   3581..3598    -  terminator     rrnB T2 terminator (fragment): transcription terminator T2 from the E. coli rrnB gene
   3823..4411    -  rep_origin     ori: high-copy-number ColE1/pMB1/pBR322/pUC origin of replication
>Addgene plasmid #60119 | pNB687 | depositor full sequence | sequence record 96185 | pNB687 sequence 4420 bps
TTGATCTTTTCTACGGGGTCTGACGCTCAGTGGAACGACGCGCGCGTAACTCACGTTAAGGGATTTTGGT
CATGAGCTTGCGCCGTCCCGTCAAGTCAGCGTAATGCTCTGCTTTTACCAATGCTTAATCAGTGAGGCAC
CTATCTCAGCGATCTGTCTATTTCGTTCATCCATAGTTGCCTGACTCCCCGTCGTGTAGATAACTACGAT
ACGGGAGGGCTTACCATCTGGCCCCAGCGCTGCGATGATACCGCGAGAACCACGCTCACCGGCTCCGGAT
TTATCAGCAATAAACCAGCCAGCCGGAAGGGCCGAGCGCAGAAGTGGTCCTGCAACTTTATCCGCCTCCA
TCCAGTCTATTAATTGTTGCCGGGAAGCTAGAGTAAGTAGTTCGCCAGTTAATAGTTTGCGCAACGTTGT
TGCCATCGCTACAGGCATCGTGGTGTCACGCTCGTCGTTTGGTATGGCTTCATTCAGCTCCGGTTCCCAA
CGATCAAGGCGAGTTACATGATCCCCCATGTTGTGCAAAAAAGCGGTTAGCTCCTTCGGTCCTCCGATCG
TTGTCAGAAGTAAGTTGGCCGCAGTGTTATCACTCATGGTTATGGCAGCACTGCATAATTCTCTTACTGT
CATGCCATCCGTAAGATGCTTTTCTGTGACTGGTGAGTACTCAACCAAGTCATTCTGAGAATAGTGTATG
CGGCGACCGAGTTGCTCTTGCCCGGCGTCAATACGGGATAATACCGCGCCACATAGCAGAACTTTAAAAG
TGCTCATCATTGGAAAACGTTCTTCGGGGCGAAAACTCTCAAGGATCTTACCGCTGTTGAGATCCAGTTC
GATGTAACCCACTCGTGCACCCAACTGATCTTCAGCATCTTTTACTTTCACCAGCGTTTCTGGGTGAGCA
AAAACAGGAAGGCAAAATGCCGCAAAAAAGGGAATAAGGGCGACACGGAAATGTTGAATACTCATATTCT
TCCTTTTTCAATATTATTGAAGCATTTATCAGGGTTATTGTCTCATGAGCGGATACATATTTGAATGTAT
TTAGAAAAATAAACAAATAGGGGTCAGTGTTACAACCAATTAACCAATTCTGAACATTATCGCGAGCCCA
TTTATACCTGAATATGGCTCATAACACCCCTTGTTTGCCTGGCGGCAGTAGCGCGGTGGTCCCACCTGAC
CCCATGCCGAACTCAGAAGTGAAACGCCGTAGCGCCGATGGTAGTGTGGGGACTCCCCATGCGAGAGTAG
GGAACTGCCAGGCATCAAATAAAACGAAAGGCTCAGTCGAAAGACTGGGCCTTTCGCCCGGGCTAATTAT
GGGGTGTCGCCCTTCTTAGTCGCTGAATTTAATTAACCATGGGTGGGGGCAGCATGGAAGACGCCAAAAA
CATAAAGAAAGGCCCGGCGCCATTCTATCCTCTAGAGGATGGAACCGCTGGAGAGCAACTGCATAAGGCT
ATGAAGAGATACGCCCTGGTTCCTGGAACAATTGCTTTTACAGATGCACATATCGAGGTGAACATCACGT
ACGCGGAATACTTCGAAATGTCCGTTCGGTTGGCAGAAGCTATGAAACGATATGGGCTGAATACAAATCA
CAGAATCGTCGTATGCAGTGAAAACTCTCTTCAATTCTTTATGCCGGTGTTGGGCGCGTTATTTATCGGA
GTTGCAGTTGCGCCCGCGAACGACATTTATAATGAACGTGAATTGCTCAACAGTATGAACATTTCGCAGC
CTACCGTAGTGTTTGTTTCCAAAAAGGGGTTGCAAAAAATTTTGAACGTGCAAAAAAAATTACCAATAAT
CCAGAAAATTATTATCATGGATTCTAAAACGGATTACCAGGGATTTCAGTCGATGTATACGTTCGTCACA
TCTCATCTACCTCCCGGTTTTAATGAATACGATTTTGTACCAGAGTCCTTTGATCGTGACAAAACAATTG
CACTGATAATGAATTCCTCTGGATCTACTGGGTTACCTAAGGGTGTGGCCCTTCCGCATAGAACTGCCTG
CGTCAGATTCTCGCATGCCAGAGATCCTATTTTTGGCAATCAAATCATTCCGGATACTGCGATTTTAAGT
GTTGTTCCATTCCATCACGGTTTTGGAATGTTTACTACACTCGGATATTTGATATGTGGATTTCGAGTCG
TCTTAATGTATAGATTTGAAGAAGAGCTGTTTTTACGATCCCTTCAGGATTACAAAATTCAAAGTGCGTT
GCTAGTACCAACCCTATTTTCATTCTTCGCCAAAAGCACTCTGATTGACAAATACGATTTATCTAATTTA
CACGAAATTGCTTCTGGGGGCGCACCTCTTTCGAAAGAAGTCGGGGAAGCGGTTGCAAAACGCTTCCATC
TTCCAGGGATACGACAAGGATATGGGCTCACTGAGACTACATCAGCTATTCTGATTACACCCGAGGGGGA
TGATAAACCGGGCGCGGTCGGTAAAGTTGTTCCATTTTTTGAAGCGAAGGTTGTGGATCTGGATACCGGG
AAAACGCTGGGCGTTAATCAGAGAGGCGAATTATGTGTCAGAGGACCTATGATTATGTCCGGTTATGTAA
ACAATCCGGAAGCGACCAACGCCTTGATTGACAAGGATGGATGGCTACATTCTGGAGACCTTGCTTACTG
GGACGAAGACGAACACTTCTTCATAGTTGGGCGCTTGAAGTCTTTAATCAAATACAAAGGTTATCAGGTG
GCCCCCGCTGAATTGGAATCGATATTGTTACAACACCCCAACATCTTCGACGCGGGCGTGGCAGGTCTTC
CCGACGATGACGCCGGTGAACTTCCCGCCGCCGTTGTTGTTTTGGAGCACGGAAAGACGATGACGGAAAA
AGAGATCGTGGATTACGTCGCCAGTCAAGTAACAACCGCGAAAAAGTTGCGCGGAGGAGTTGTGTTTGTG
GACGAAGTACCGAAAGGTCTTACCGGAAAAAGAGACGCAAGAAAAATCAGAGAGATCCTCATAAAGGCCA
AGAAGGGAGGTGGCAGTATGTACAAAACTAGTTAATACAAATAAGGCGCGCCCGTCAATCGAGTTCGTAC
CTAAGGGCGACACAAAATTTATTCTAAATGCATAATAAATACTGATAACATCTTATAGTTTGTATTATAT
TTTGTATTATCGTTGACATGTATAATTTTGATATCAAAAACTGATTTTCCCTTTATTATTTTCGAGATTT
ATTTTCTTAATTCTCTTTAACAAACTAGAAATATTGTATATACAAAAAATCATAAATAATAGATGAATAG
TTTAATTATAGGTGTTCATCAATCGAAAAAGCAACGTATCTTATTTAAAGTGCGTTGCTTTTTTCTCATT
TATAAGGTTAAATAATTCTCATATATCAAGCAAAGTGACAGGCGCCCTTAAATATTCTGACAAATGCTCT
TTCCCTAAACTCCCCCCATAAAAAAACCCGCCGAAGCGGGTTTTTACGTTATTTGCGGATTAACGATTAC
TCGTTATCAGAACCGCCCAGGGGGCCCGAGCTTAAGACTGGCCGTCGTTTTACAACACAGAAAGAGTTTG
TAGAAACGCAAAAAGGCCATCCGTCAGGGGCCTTCTGCTTAGTTTGATGCCTGGCAGTTCCCTACTCTCG
CCTTCCGCTTCCTCGCTCACTGACTCGCTGCGCTCGGTCGTTCGGCTGCGGCGAGCGGTATCAGCTCACT
CAAAGGCGGTAATACGGTTATCCACAGAATCAGGGGATAACGCAGGAAAGAACATGTGAGCAAAAGGCCA
GCAAAAGGCCAGGAACCGTAAAAAGGCCGCGTTGCTGGCGTTTTTCCATAGGCTCCGCCCCCCTGACGAG
CATCACAAAAATCGACGCTCAAGTCAGAGGTGGCGAAACCCGACAGGACTATAAAGATACCAGGCGTTTC
CCCCTGGAAGCTCCCTCGTGCGCTCTCCTGTTCCGACCCTGCCGCTTACCGGATACCTGTCCGCCTTTCT
CCCTTCGGGAAGCGTGGCGCTTTCTCATAGCTCACGCTGTAGGTATCTCAGTTCGGTGTAGGTCGTTCGC
TCCAAGCTGGGCTGTGTGCACGAACCCCCCGTTCAGCCCGACCGCTGCGCCTTATCCGGTAACTATCGTC
TTGAGTCCAACCCGGTAAGACACGACTTATCGCCACTGGCAGCAGCCACTGGTAACAGGATTAGCAGAGC
GAGGTATGTAGGCGGTGCTACAGAGTTCTTGAAGTGGTGGGCTAACTACGGCTACACTAGAAGAACAGTA
TTTGGTATCTGCGCTCTGCTGAAGCCAGTTACCTTCGGAAAAAGAGTTGGTAGCTCTTGATCCGGCAAAC
AAACCACCGCTGGTAGCGGTGGTTTTTTTGTTTGCAAGCAGCAGATTACGCGCAGAAAAAAAGGATCTCA
AGAAGATCCT
