>Addgene plasmid #60119 | pNB687 | addgene partial sequence | sequence record 98182 | rrnB-T1-term-F 5'-ACGAAAGGCTCAGTCGAAAG-3'
CCGGGCTAATTATGGGGTGTCGCCCTTCTTAGTCGCTGAATTTAATTAACCATGGGTGGGGGCAGCATGG
AAGACGCCAAAAACATAAAGAAAGGCCCGGCGCCATTCTATCCTCTAGAGGATGGAACCGCTGGAGAGCA
ACTGCATAAGGCTATGAAGAGATACGCCCTGGTTCCTGGAACAATTGCTTTTACAGATGCACATATCGAG
GTGAACATCACGTACGCGGAATACTTCGAAATGTCCGTTCGGTTGGCAGAAGCTATGAAACGATATGGGC
TGAATACAAATCACAGAATCGTCGTATGCAGTGAAAACTCTCTTCAATTCTTTATGCCGGTGTTGGGCGC
GTTATTTATCGGAGTTGCAGTTGCGCCCGCGAACGACATTTATAATGAACGTGAATTGCTCAACAGTATG
AACATTTCGCAGCCTACCGTAGTGTTTGTTTCCAAAAAGGGGTTGCAAAAAATTTTGAACGTGCAAAAAA
AATTACCAATAATCCAGAAAATTATTATCATGGATTCTAAAACGGATTACCAGGGATTTCAGTCGATGTA
TACGTTCGTCACATCTCATCTACCTCCCGGTTTTAATGAATACGATTTTGTACCAGAGTCCTTTGATCGT
GACAAAACAATTGCACTGATAATGAATTCCTCTGGATCTACTGGGTTACCTAAGGGTGTGGCCCTTCCGC
ATAGAACTGCCTGCGTCAGATTCTCGCATGCCAGAGATCCTATTTTTGGCAATCAAATCATTCCGGATAC
TGCGATTTTAAGTGTTGTTCCATTCCATCACGGTTTTGGAATGTTTACTACACTCGGATATTTGATATGT
GGATTTCGAGTCGTCTTAATGTATAGATTTGAAGAAGAGCTGTTT
