>Addgene plasmid #60119 | pNB687 | addgene partial sequence | sequence record 98183 | pNI-Rev 5'-CGTTGCTTTTTCGATTGATG-3'
ACTATTCATCTATTATTTATGATTTTTTGTATATACAATATTTCTAGTTTGTTAAAGAGAATTAAGAAAA
TAAATCTCGAAAATAATAAAGGGAAAATCAGTTTTTGATATCAAAATTATACATGTCAACGATAATACAA
AATATAATACAAACTATAAGATGTTATCAGTATTTATTATGCATTTAGAATAAATTTTGTGTCGCCCTTA
GGTACGAACTCGATTGACGGGCGCGCCTTATTTGTATTAACTAGTTTTGTACATACTGCCACCTCCCTTC
TTGGCCTTTATGAGGATCTCTCTGATTTTTCTTGCGTCTCTTTTTCCGGTAAGACCTTTCGGTACTTCGT
CCACAAACACAACTCCTCCGCGCAACTTTTTCGCGGTTGTTACTTGACTGGCGACGTAATCCACGATCTC
TTTTTCCGTCATCGTCTTTCCGTGCTCCAAAACAACAACGGCGGCGGGAAGTTCACCGGCGTCATCGTCG
GGAAGACCTGCCACGCCCGCGTCGAAGATGTTGGGGTGTTGTAACAATATCGATTCCAATTCAGCGGGGG
CCACCTGATAACCTTTGTATTTGATTAAAGACTTCAAGCGCCCAACTATGAAGAAGTGTTCGTCTTCGTC
CCAGTAAGCAAGGTCTCCAGAATGTAGCCATCCATCCTTGTCAATCAAGGCGTTGGTCGCTTCCGGATTG
TTTACATAACCGGACATAATCATAGGTCCTCTGACACATAATTCGCCTCTCTGATTAACGCCCAGCGTTT
TCCCGGTATCCAGATCCACAACCTTCGCTTCAAAAAATGGAACAACTTTACCGACCGCGCCCGGTTTATC
ATCCCCCTCGGGTGTAATCAGAATAGCTGATGTAGTCTCAGTGAGCCCATATCCTTGTCGTATCCCTGGA
AGATGGAAGCGTTTTGCAACCGCTTCCCCGACTTCTTTCGAAAGAG
